>Addgene plasmid #1503 | pPD96_12 | depositor full sequence | sequence record 114 | Author sequence
ATGACCATGATTACGCCAAGCTTGCATGCCTGCAGGTCGACTCTAGAGGATCCCCAATTCTTGAGACTTC
CACTATCTTCTCTGGCACCCTCCACTACGCGTAGGCGTCTCTCGCTTCGTGTATTCCCGGGAAGCCGGGT
TCCCGTCTCTCCCGCCGCTGCCGCTGCCGCACACAGCTTTACACCTCGTAGAATCCCCAAAGAGGGGCGT
GGCTTGCGGGTGCCAACATCCTCCTGCCGAGGAAGAAGCAGGCACTCATCACTCGCATCATCAACCTCGG
GATTGGCCAAAGGACCCAAAGGTATGTTTCGAATGATACTAACATAACATAGAACATTTTCAGGAGGACC
CTTGGAGGGTACCGAGCTCAGAAAAAATGACTGCTCCAAAGAAGAAGCGTAAGGTACCGGTAGAAAAAAT
GAGTAAAGGAGAAGAACTTTTCACTGGAGTTGTCCCAATTCTTGTTGAATTAGATGGTGATGTTAATGGG
CACAAATTTTCTGTCAGTGGAGAGGGTGAAGGTGATGCAACATACGGAAAACTTACCCTTAAATTTATTT
GCACTACTGGAAAACTACCTGTTCCATGGGTAAGTTTAAACATATATATACTAACTAACCCTGATTATTT
AAATTTTCAGCCAACACTTGTCACTACTTTCTCTTATGGTGTTCAATGCTTTTCAAGATACCCAGATCAT
ATGAAACGGCATGACTTTTTCAAGAGTGCCATGCCCGAAGGTTATGTACAGGAAAGAACTATATTTTTCA
AAGATGACGGGAACTACAAGACACGTAAGTTTAAACAGTTCGGTACTAACTAACCATACATATTTAAATT
TTCAGGTGCTGAAGTCAAGTTTGAAGGTGATACCCTTGTTAATAGAATCGAGTTAAAAGGTATTGATTTT
AAAGAAGATGGAAACATTCTTGGACACAAATTGGAATACAACTATAACTCACACAATGTATACATCATGG
CAGACAAACAAAAGAATGGAATCAAAGTTGTAAGTTTAAACATGATTTTACTAACTAACTAATCTGATTT
AAATTTTCAGAACTTCAAAATTAGACACAACATTGAAGATGGAAGCGTTCAACTAGCAGACCATTATCAA
CAAAATACTCCAATTGGCGATGGCCCTGTCCTTTTACCAGACAACCATTACCTGTCCACACAATCTGCCC
TTTCGAAAGATCCCAACGAAAAGAGAGACCACATGGTCCTTCTTGAGTTTGTAACAGCTGCTGGGATTAC
ACATGGCATGGATGAACTATACAAATAGCATTCGTAGAATTCCAACTGAGCGCCGGTCGCTACCATTACC
AACTTGTCTGGTGTCAAAAATAATAGGGGCCGCTGTCATCAGAGTAAGTTTAAACTGAGTTCTACTAACT
AACGAGTAATATTTAAATTTTCAGCATCTCGCGCCCGTGCCTCTGACTTCTAAGTCCAATTACTCTTCAA
CATCCCTACATGCTCTTTCTCCCTGTGCTCCCACCCCCTATTTTTGTTATTATCAAAAAACTTCTCTTAA
TTTCTTTGTTTTTTAGCTTCTTTTAAGTCACCTCTAACAATGAAATTGTGTAGATTCAAAAATAGAATTA
ATTCGTAATAAAAAGTCGAAAAAAATTGTGCTCCCTCCCCCCATTAATAATAATTCTATCCCAAAATCTA
CACAATGTTCTGTGTACACTTCTTATGTTTTTTACTTCTGATAAATTTTTTTGAAACATCATAGAAAAAA
CCGCACACAAAATACCTTATCATATGTTACGTTTCAGTTTATGACCGCAATTTTTATTTCTTCGCACGTC
TGGGCCTCTCATGACGTCAAATCATGCTCATCGTGAAAAAGTTTTGGAGTATTTTTGGAATTTTTCAATC
AAGTGAAAGTTTATGAAATTAATTTTCCTGCTTTTGCTTTTTGGGGTTTCCCCTATTGTTTGTCAAGATT
TCGAGGACGGCGTTTTTCTTGCTAAAATCACAAGTATTGATGAGCACGATGCAAGAAAGATCGGAAGAAG
GTTTGGGTTTGAGGCTCAGTGGAAGGTGAGTAGAAGTTGATAATTTGAAAGTGGAGTAGTGTCTATGGGG
TTTTTGCCTTAAATGACAGAATACATTCCCAATATACCAAACATAACTGTTTCCTACTAGTCGGCCGTAC
GGGCCCTTTCGTCTCGCGCGTTTCGGTGATGACGGTGAAAACCTCTGACACATGCAGCTCCCGGAGACGG
TCACAGCTTGTCTGTAAGCGGATGCCGGGAGCAGACAAGCCCGTCAGGGCGCGTCAGCGGGTGTTGGCGG
GTGTCGGGGCTGGCTTAACTATGCGGCATCAGAGCAGATTGTACTGAGAGTGCACCATATGCGGTGTGAA
ATACCGCACAGATGCGTAAGGAGAAAATACCGCATCAGGCGGCCTTAAGGGCCTCGTGATACGCCTATTT
TTATAGGTTAATGTCATGATAATAATGGTTTCTTAGACGTCAGGTGGCACTTTTCGGGGAAATGTGCGCG
GAACCCCTATTTGTTTATTTTTCTAAATACATTCAAATATGTATCCGCTCATGAGACAATAACCCTGATA
AATGCTTCAATAATATTGAAAAAGGAAGAGTATGAGTATTCAACATTTCCGTGTCGCCCTTATTCCCTTT
TTTGCGGCATTTTGCCTTCCTGTTTTTGCTCACCCAGAAACGCTGGTGAAAGTAAAAGATGCTGAAGATC
AGTTGGGTGCACGAGTGGGTTACATCGAACTGGATCTCAACAGCGGTAAGATCCTTGAGAGTTTTCGCCC
CGAAGAACGTTTTCCAATGATGAGCACTTTTAAAGTTCTGCTATGTGGCGCGGTATTATCCCGTATTGAC
GCCGGGCAAGAGCAACTCGGTCGCCGCATACACTATTCTCAGAATGACTTGGTTGAGTACTCACCAGTCA
CAGAAAAGCATCTTACGGATGGCATGACAGTAAGAGAATTATGCAGTGCTGCCATAACCATGAGTGATAA
CACTGCGGCCAACTTACTTCTGACAACGATCGGAGGACCGAAGGAGCTAACCGCTTTTTTGCACAACATG
GGGGATCATGTAACTCGCCTTGATCGTTGGGAACCGGAGCTGAATGAAGCCATACCAAACGACGAGCGTG
ACACCACGATGCCTGTAGCAATGGCAACAACGTTGCGCAAACTATTAACTGGCGAACTACTTACTCTAGC
TTCCCGGCAACAATTAATAGACTGGATGGAGGCGGATAAAGTTGCAGGACCACTTCTGCGCTCGGCCCTT
CCGGCTGGCTGGTTTATTGCTGATAAATCTGGAGCCGGTGAGCGTGGGTCTCGCGGTATCATTGCAGCAC
TGGGGCCAGATGGTAAGCCCTCCCGTATCGTAGTTATCTACACGACGGGGAGTCAGGCAACTATGGATGA
ACGAAATAGACAGATCGCTGAGATAGGTGCCTCACTGATTAAGCATTGGTAACTGTCAGACCAAGTTTAC
TCATATATACTTTAGATTGATTTAAAACTTCATTTTTAATTTAAAAGGATCTAGGTGAAGATCCTTTTTG
ATAATCTCATGACCAAAATCCCTTAACGTGAGTTTTCGTTCCACTGAGCGTCAGACCCCGTAGAAAAGAT
CAAAGGATCTTCTTGAGATCCTTTTTTTCTGCGCGTAATCTGCTGCTTGCAAACAAAAAAACCACCGCTA
CCAGCGGTGGTTTGTTTGCCGGATCAAGAGCTACCAACTCTTTTTCCGAAGGTAACTGGCTTCAGCAGAG
CGCAGATACCAAATACTGTCCTTCTAGTGTAGCCGTAGTTAGGCCACCACTTCAAGAACTCTGTAGCACC
GCCTACATACCTCGCTCTGCTAATCCTGTTACCAGTGGCTGCTGCCAGTGGCGATAAGTCGTGTCTTACC
GGGTTGGACTCAAGACGATAGTTACCGGATAAGGCGCAGCGGTCGGGCTGAACGGGGGGTTCGTGCACAC
AGCCCAGCTTGGAGCGAACGACCTACACCGAACTGAGATACCTACAGCGTGAGCATTGAGAAAGCGCCAC
GCTTCCCGAAGGGAGAAAGGCGGACAGGTATCCGGTAAGCGGCAGGGTCGGAACAGGAGAGCGCACGAGG
GAGCTTCCAGGGGGAAACGCCTGGTATCTTTATAGTCCTGTCGGGTTTCGCCACCTCTGACTTGAGCGTC
GATTTTTGTGATGCTCGTCAGGGGGGCGGAGCCTATGGAAAAACGCCAGCAACGCGGCCTTTTTACGGTT
CCTGGCCTTTTGCTGGCCTTTTGCTCACATGTTCTTTCCTGCGTTATCCCCTGATTCTGTGGATAACCGT
ATTACCGCCTTTGAGTGAGCTGATACCGCTCGCCGCAGCCGAACGACCGAGCGCAGCGAGTCAGTGAGCG
AGGAAGCGGAAGAGCGCCCAATACGCAAACCGCCTCTCCCCGCGCGTTGGCCGATTCATTAATGCAGCTG
GCACGACAGGTTTCCCGACTGGAAAGCGGGCAGTGAGCGCAACGCAATTAATGTGAGTTAGCTCACTCAT
TAGGCACCCCAGGCTTTACACTTTATGCTTCCGGCTCGTATGTTGTGTGGAATTGTGAGCGGATAACAAT
TTCACACAGGAAACAGCT
Features (pLannotate 1.2.2; 12 found; start..end, strand, type, name):
     18..55      -  misc_feature   MCS (fragment): pUC18/19 multiple cloning site
    422..1285    +  CDS            sg12: sg12 is a basic (constitutively fluorescent) long stokes shift fluorescent protein published in 1997, derived from Aequorea victoria.
   1903..2055    +  CDS            aex-5 (fragment): AEX5_CAEEL - Also known as kpc-3 From Caenorhabditis elegans.
   2183..2218    +  CDS            rop (fragment): Rop protein, which maintains plasmids at low copy number; rop
   2320..2419    +  misc_feature   bom (fragment): basis of mobility region from pBR322
   2517..2621    +  promoter       AmpR promoter: bla
   2622..3482    +  CDS            AmpR: β-lactamase; bla; confers resistance to ampicillin, carbenicillin, and related antibiotics
   3653..4241    +  rep_origin     ori: high-copy-number ColE1/pMB1/pBR322/pUC origin of replication
   4424..4516    +  CDS            lacI (fragment): lac repressor; lacI; The lac repressor binds to the lac operator to inhibit transcription in E. coli. This inhibition can be relieved by adding lactose or isopropyl-β-D-thiogalactopyranoside (IPTG).
   4529..4550    +  protein_bind   CAP binding site: CAP binding activates transcription in the presence of cAMP. E. coli catabolite activator protein
   4565..4595    +  promoter       lac promoter: promoter for the E. coli lac operon
   4603..4619    +  protein_bind   lac operator: The lac repressor binds to the lac operator to inhibit transcription in E. coli. This inhibition can be relieved by adding lactose or isopropyl-β-D-thiogalactopyranoside (IPTG). lac repressor encoded by lacI
