[The description below was written by a language model from this plasmid's Addgene catalogue record and pLannotate feature annotations shown in this document.]
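Description:
pPD96_12 is a Caenorhabditis elegans expression vector from the 1995 Fire Lab Vector Kit, catalogued as an empty backbone of roughly 4.6 kb with no gene insert. The parent backbone is listed as unknown, but the annotated features point to a pUC-type bacterial plasmid. It carries a high-copy ColE1/pMB1 origin of replication and a β-lactamase gene under its own promoter for ampicillin selection in E. coli. It also retains remnants of the lac region (lacI fragment, CAP site, lac promoter and operator) next to a fragment of the pUC18/19 polylinker. Short rop and bom fragments are also detected, presumably leftovers of pBR322-derived sequence.

The payload is described only by the depositor's ordered list of modules: unc-54-derived 5' elements (unc54-204 and unc54 5'), a synthetic intron (IVSA), an SV40 nuclear localisation signal, and a GFP coding region split into N-terminal, central and C-terminal segments by further artificial introns (IVSR, IVSS, IVST, IVSL). Such introns are commonly included in worm vectors to improve transgene expression, and the NLS concentrates fluorescence in nuclei, which makes expressing cells easier to identify. The label gfpS65S suggests that the wild-type serine is retained at position 65. The automated annotation shows one Aequorea victoria-derived fluorescent protein reading frame of about 860 bp, called "sg12" by best match, which corresponds to this intron-containing GFP cassette. The unc-54 segments and individual introns are not annotated, and a short downstream hit to aex-5 is probably a chance or partial match rather than a designed element. The record does not state the 3' UTR or the exact function of the unc-54 elements. The vector is presumably meant as a nuclear GFP reporter scaffold into which regulatory sequences are cloned by restriction digestion.
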