Addgene plasmid #1503: pPD96_12
Purpose: (Empty Backbone)
Depositing lab: Andrew Fire. Depositing organization: Carnegie Institution for Science.
Backbone
  Vector backbone: Unknown
  Backbone size (bp): 4644
  Vector type: Worm Expression
Growth in bacteria
  Bacterial resistance: Ampicillin, 100 μg/mL
  Growth temperature: 37°C
  Growth strain: DH5alpha
  Copy number: Unknown
Gene/Insert
  Gene/Insert name: None
  Tag / fusion protein: unc54-204, unc545', IVSA, SV40NLS, gfpN, IVSR, gfpS65S, IVSS, IVST, gfpC, IVSL
  Cloning method: Restriction Enzyme
Terms and licenses: Academic/Nonprofit Terms; Industry Terms: Not Available to Industry
Depositor comments: See Fire Lab Vector Kit Documentation 1995. Fire Lab Miniprep Number pPD96.12, Ligation number NONE.
How to cite: pPD96_12 was a gift from Andrew Fire (Addgene plasmid # 1503 ; http://n2t.net/addgene:1503 ; RRID:Addgene_1503)
