>Addgene plasmid #1503 | pPD96_12 | addgene partial sequence | sequence record 16644 | 1503_m13reverse
GNNGNNGGTCGACTCTAGAGGATCCCCAATTCTTGAGACTTCCACTATCTTCTCTGGCACCCTCCACTAC
GCGTAGGCGTCTCTCGCTTCGTGTATTCCCGGGAAGCCGGGTTCCCGTCTCTCCCGCCGCTGCCGCTGCC
GCACACAGCTTTACACCTCGTAGAATCCCCAAAGAGGGGCGTGGCTTGCGGGTGCCAACATCCTCCTGCC
GAGGAAGAAGCAGGCACTCATCACTCGCATCATCAACCTCGGGATTGGCCAAAGGACCCAAAGGTATGTT
TCGAATGATACTAACATAACATAGAACATTTTCAGGAGGACCCTTGGAGGGTACCGAGCTCAGAAAAAAT
GACTGCTCCAAAGAAGAAGCGTAAGGTACCGGTAGAAAAAATGAGTAAAGGAGAAGAACTTTTCACTGGA
GTTGTCCCAATTCTTGTTGAATTAGATGGTGATGTTAATGGGCACAAATTTTCTGTCAGTGGAGAGGGTG
AAGGTGATGCAACATACGGAAAACTTACCCTTAAATTTATTTGCACTACTGGAAAACTACCTGTTCCATG
GGTAAGTTTAAACATATATATACTAACTAACCCTGATTATTTAAATTTTCAGCCAACACTTGTCACTACT
TTCTCTTATGGTGTTCAATGCTTTTCAAGATACCCAGATCATATGAAACGGCATGACTTTTTCAAGAGTG
CCATGCCCGAAGGTTATGTACAGGAAAGAACTATATTTTTCAAAGATGACGGGAACTACAAGACACGTAA
GTTTAAACAGTTCGGTACTAACTAACCATACATATTTAAATTTTCAGGTGCTGAAGTCAAGTTTGAAGGT
GATACCCTTGTTAATAGAATCGAGTTAAAGGTATTGATTTTAAAGAAGATGGAAACATTCTTGGACACAA
ATTGGAATACAACTATAACTCACACAATGTATACATCATGGCAGACAAACAAAAGAATGGAATCAAGTTG
TAAGTTTAACATGATTTACTANCTAACTAATCTGATTAANTTTCNNANCTCNAANTAGACNCACATTGAA
NAGGAAGCGTTCACTAGCAACCNTNTCACAAAATACTCCATGGGGATGGCCTGTCNTTTACCAAAAACNT
NACTGTCCNCCATNTGCCNTTCAANAACCCNCNAAAAANACCNTGGNCCTCTGANTTGNACCCGCNGGAT
ACNTGGGNGGAGANTTAAAANGCTNNTAAATCCCNNGGNCGGCCNCNTTACANTNTTGGGNAAAAAANGG
NCNCCNCNANAAGTTACGGGTTCNAAAAGAAANTTTTTNNCNCGCGGNCCGAAAAAAAANNTNAACCANG
GTTTCNGNCCCCCTTTTAAANCCTTTTTTTTTTNNCCCAAAAGA
